Addgene plasmid #51391: pGL3-CMV-Cdc42 3'UTR mutant (position 577-599)
Depositing lab: Narry Kim. Depositing organization: Seoul National University. Publication: miR-29 miRNAs activate p53 by targeting p85 alpha and CDC42. Park SY, Lee JH, Ha M, Nam JW, Kim VN. Nat Struct Mol Biol. 2009 Jan;16(1):23-9. doi: 10.1038/nsmb.1533. Epub 2008 Dec 14. PubMed 19079265.
Backbone
  Vector backbone: pGL3-UC
  Backbone manufacturer: Promega (modified to have 3' multi cloning sites)
  Vector type: Luciferase
Growth in bacteria
  Bacterial resistance: Ampicillin, 100 μg/mL
  Growth temperature: 37°C
  Growth strain: DH5alpha
  Copy number: High Copy
Gene/Insert
  Gene/Insert name: NM_001039802.1
  Species: H. sapiens (human)
  Mutation: miR-29 binding site mutant (position 577-599)
  Entrez Gene: CDC42 (a.k.a. CDC42Hs, G25K, TKS)
  Promoter: CMV
  Tag / fusion protein: Luciferase (N terminal on backbone)
  Cloning method: Restriction Enzyme; 5′ cloning site XbaI (not destroyed); 3′ cloning site EcoRI (not destroyed)
  Sequencing primers: 5′ Luc-F; 3′ EBV_rev_primer
Terms and licenses: Academic/Nonprofit Terms; Industry Terms: Not Available to Industry
Depositor comments: miR-29 seed mutant (position: 578-584, TGCT->GTAG)
How to cite: pGL3-CMV-Cdc42 3'UTR mutant (position 577-599) was a gift from Narry Kim (Addgene plasmid # 51391 ; http://n2t.net/addgene:51391 ; RRID:Addgene_51391)
