[The description below was written by a language model from this plasmid's Addgene catalogue record.]
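Description:
pGL3-CMV-Cdc42 3'UTR mutant (position 577-599) is a mammalian luciferase reporter plasmid built on pGL3-UC, a Promega pGL3 derivative modified to carry a multiple cloning site downstream of the luciferase coding region. It is maintained in E. coli as a high-copy plasmid under ampicillin selection. No feature table accompanies the record, so the origin of replication, polyadenylation signal and other backbone elements are not stated, and neither is the size of the insert.

The payload is a segment of the human CDC42 3' untranslated region, referenced to transcript NM_001039802.1, cloned between XbaI and EcoRI sites that both remain intact. A CMV promoter drives the luciferase open reading frame, and the CDC42 sequence sits downstream of it. The catalogue lists luciferase as an N-terminal "tag", but the insert functions as the reporter mRNA's 3'UTR rather than as a protein fusion partner. In this arrangement, luciferase output reflects post-transcriptional regulation acting through the UTR. This version carries a mutation in the predicted miR-29 binding site at positions 577-599, and the depositor notes that the change is a four-nucleotide substitution within the seed-match region at positions 578-584. Disrupting seed pairing is expected to abolish miR-29 recognition.

The construct therefore serves as the negative or specificity control for a corresponding wild-type CDC42 3'UTR reporter. Loss of miR-29-dependent repression with the mutant indicates that the microRNA acts directly through this site. This fits the associated study, which identified CDC42 as a miR-29 target in a pathway that activates p53.
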