>Addgene plasmid #51391 | pGL3-CMV-Cdc42 3'UTR mutant (position 577-599) | addgene partial sequence | sequence record 80132 | Luc-F 5'-CAGTCAAGTAACAACCGCGA-3'
GTACCGAAAGGTCTTACCGGAAAACTCGACGCAAGAAAAATCAGAGAGATCCTCATAAAGGCCAAGAAGG
GCGGAAAGATCGCCGTGTAATTCTAGACTCTCCAGAGCCCTTTCTGCACAGCTGGTGTCGGCATCATACT
AAAAGCAATGTTTAAATCAAACTAAAGATTAAAAATTAAAATTCGTTTTTGCAATAATGACAAATGCCCT
GCACCTACCCACATGCACTCGTGTGAGACAAGGCCCATAGGTATGGCCCCCCCCTTCCCCCTCCCAGTAC
TAGTTAATTTTGAGTAATTGTATTGTCAGAAAAGTGATTAGTACTATTTTTTTTTGTTGTTTCAAAAAAA
AAATTTTTGTGTGTGTGTTTTTTTTTTTTTTTTTTTTTTG
