>Addgene plasmid #51391 | pGL3-CMV-Cdc42 3'UTR mutant (position 577-599) | addgene partial sequence | sequence record 80917 | EBV-rev 5'-GTGGTTTGTCCAAACTCATC-3'
GCGGCCGGCCGCCCCGACTCTAGCCTGCAGGATATCCCGCGGGAATTCCAAAGAATTGAGACATGAGAAA
GCATTGGTTCAACACTAATGCATCTACAAGAATTAGGTTTGGGAAGGTGGGAAAGATTACCTCAACATTT
TTAAAAATTGGAAACTGCAACCAAAATAAGCTGAAAAAATCCCTATTAACACTTAAGAAGAGTCTGCATT
AAGAGTCTTTCCATGATTTTTATTAAACTAGAGAGCCTCACCTGGCTGCTCTAGGGTTCCTCATATGCAA
AACAGAAATAAGGGGATTCCCCTGACTGGTCCCCATGTTGTTAAGTGTTCTCCCCACCCCCACCCTACCC
CCAGCTTCTTAATGAAGCAGGCCTCCATCCTCCTAACTTGAGAGGATGTGAATCATTCCACAGATGTCTG
TCTTCTAGCACCACCCCTCGTATTTCCTCTACATAACAGGTCTTCAGCTGCATTCTAGGAACACCATATA
CTACTGAGCTGCAAATCTATGCTAAGCATATAAGACAATGACTGAAAGGGAAAAAAATTTTTTTAATTAC
AAACTCAATTCATTTGGTGCATTTCAAAGGTGCAATACTTTTCTTCATTTATCAGTGAAAGAAGTTAGAA
ATTAACTTCCCAAAAAAATCAGCAAATGGCAAACAAATGTCCTTGAAAGTCACAGTCACATATAGTGCGT
CCTAGAAAAGAGGAGGGGCAAGATGGGCTCCACCCACTTTCATGAGTTTCATCAAATACTGGATCTACTC
AAGGGTGGAGAGAAAAGGCAACTTTCAAAAAGGAGTATGTTATTAAATGAGGCATTTACTATACTCCTTC
CTAAGCTACCCAGATGGGGAACATGTTTTCTAAACTAGATCTAGGAAGTGGAATGTGGAATCAATCCGTC
CTCCTCCCCT
